Addgene plasmid #190424: JAB3605
Purpose: Plasmids encode parts for syntetic genetic circuit construction in eudicot plants (proUBQ10::PIP2A-mCherry-NOSt_2XPhlFO::GFPint-ADHt)
Depositing lab: Jennifer Brophy & Jose Dinneny. Depositing organization: Stanford University. Publication: Synthetic genetic circuits as a means of reprogramming plant roots. Brophy JAN, Magallon KJ, Duan L, Zhong V, Ramachandran P, Kniazev K, Dinneny JR. Science. 2022 Aug 12;377(6607):747-751. doi: 10.1126/science.abo4326. Epub 2022 Aug 11. PubMed 35951698.
Backbone
  Vector backbone: JAB2120
  Vector type: Plant Expression
Growth in bacteria
  Bacterial resistance: Spectinomycin, 50 μg/mL
  Growth temperature: 37°C
  Growth strain: DH5alpha
  Copy number: High Copy
Gene/Insert
  Gene/Insert name: proUBQ10::PIP2A-mCherry-NOSt_2XPhlFO::GFPint-ADHt
  Species: Synthetic
  Cloning method: Restriction Enzyme; 5′ cloning site unknown (unknown if destroyed)
Terms and licenses: Academic/Nonprofit Terms; Industry Terms: Not Available to Industry
Depositor comments: Backbone JAB2120 contains proUBQ10::PIP2A-mCherry-NOSt. Please see the fully annotated sequence linked the "Supplemental Documents" section. Please visit https://www.biorxiv.org/content/10.1101/2022.02.02.478917v1 for bioRxiv preprint.
How to cite: JAB3605 was a gift from Jennifer Brophy & Jose Dinneny (Addgene plasmid # 190424 ; http://n2t.net/addgene:190424 ; RRID:Addgene_190424)
