[The description below was written by a language model from this plasmid's Addgene catalogue record and pLannotate feature annotations shown in this document.]
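Description:
JAB3605 is a compact plant expression plasmid of about 7 kb, built on the JAB2120 backbone and deposited as a part for building synthetic genetic circuits in eudicot plants. Its payload lies between nopaline-type left and right T-DNA border repeats (the left one annotated as truncated), the layout of a binary vector for Agrobacterium-mediated transfer. Outside the borders it carries a high-copy ColE1/pUC-type origin for E. coli, a pSa origin, and the aadA gene conferring spectinomycin/streptomycin resistance. The pSa origin is the type used in small binary vectors that need a replication function supplied in trans in Agrobacterium, though the record does not comment on this. No plant selectable marker is annotated. Short fragments of lac, T3, MCS, RSF ori, sat-1 and transposase sequences appear to be cloning remnants.

The T-DNA holds two transcription units. The first, inherited from the backbone, is the Arabidopsis plasma-membrane aquaporin PIP2A fused to mCherry, described as driven by the UBQ10 promoter and ended by the NOS terminator. The UBQ10 promoter is named in the catalogue entry but was not picked up by the automated annotation, and presumably occupies the unannotated region upstream of PIP2A. This cassette gives constitutive red membrane labelling, useful for identifying transformed cells and normalising output.

The second unit is the circuit part: a synthetic promoter with two PhlF operator sites (2XPhlFO) built around a minimal CaMV 35S core. It drives a GFP coding sequence interrupted by the potato ST-LS1 IV2 intron, followed by an ADH terminator according to the construct name. The intron restricts functional GFP expression to plant cells by preventing it in bacteria. GFP thus reports the activity of a promoter responsive to PhlF-based synthetic transcription factors supplied from other constructs.
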