Features (pLannotate 1.2.2; 22 found; start..end, strand, type, name):
     13..35      +  misc_feature   LB T-DNA repeat: left border repeat from nopaline C58 T-DNA (truncated)
    691..1551    +  CDS            PIP2-1: PIP21_ARATH - Also known as PIP2A. Experimental evidence at protein level: Swiss-Prot protein existence level 1. Water channel required to facilitate the transport of water across cell membrane. Probably involved in root water uptake. Its function is impaired by Hg(2+). From Arabidopsis thaliana (Mouse-ear cress).
   1558..2267    +  CDS            mCherry (fragment): monomeric derivative of DsRed fluorescent protein (Shaner et al., 2004) mammalian codon-optimized
   2287..2539    +  terminator     NOS terminator: nopaline synthase terminator and poly(A) signal
   2680..2697    +  promoter       35SPPDK promoter (fragment): hybrid promoter consisting of the cauliflower mosaic virus 35S enhancer fused to the maize C4PPDK basal promoter (Yoo et al., 2007)
   2700..2744    +  promoter       minimal CaMV 35S promoter: minimal 35S promoter from cauliflower mosaic virus
   2771..2966    +  CDS            superfolder GFP (fragment): GFP variant that folds robustly even when fused to poorly folded proteins (Pédelacq et al., 2006)
   2968..3156    +  intron         IV2 intron: modified second intron of the potato ST-LS1 gene (Vancanneyt et al., 1990)
   3178..3675    +  CDS            mgfp5 (fragment): GFP with folding enhancement mutations; mgfp5; suitable for expression in plants due to removal of a cryptic intron
   3955..3990    -  misc_feature   MCS (fragment): pBluescript multiple cloning site
   4003..4021    -  promoter       T3 promoter: promoter for bacteriophage T3 RNA polymerase
   4066..4082    -  protein_bind   lac operator: The lac repressor binds to the lac operator to inhibit transcription in E. coli. This inhibition can be relieved by adding lactose or isopropyl-β-D-thiogalactopyranoside (IPTG). lac repressor encoded by lacI
   4090..4120    -  promoter       lac promoter: promoter for the E. coli lac operon
   4135..4156    -  protein_bind   CAP binding site: CAP binding activates transcription in the presence of cAMP. E. coli catabolite activator protein
   4169..4261    -  CDS            lacI (fragment): lac repressor; lacI; The lac repressor binds to the lac operator to inhibit transcription in E. coli. This inhibition can be relieved by adding lactose or isopropyl-β-D-thiogalactopyranoside (IPTG).
   4263..4387    -  rep_origin     RSF ori (fragment): Plasmids containing the RSF 1030 origin of replication can be propagated in E. coli cells that contain additional plasmids with compatible origins.
   4395..4419    +  misc_feature   RB T-DNA repeat: right border repeat from nopaline C58 T-DNA
   4510..5098    -  rep_origin     ori: high-copy-number ColE1/pMB1/pBR322/pUC origin of replication
   5192..5977    -  CDS            aadA: S3AD_SHIFL - Experimental evidence at protein level: Swiss-Prot protein existence level 1. Mediates bacterial resistance to the antibiotics streptomycin and spectinomycin. From Shigella flexneri.
   6038..6187    -  CDS            sat-1 (fragment): STA_ECOLX - Protein inferred from homology: Swiss-Prot protein existence level 3. Involved in resistance to streptothricin, a broad-spectrum antibiotic produced by streptomycetes (PubMed:1850404). Detoxifies streptothricin via acetylation of the beta amino group of the first beta-lysyl moiety of streptothricin (By similarity). From Escherichia coli.
   6329..6427    +  CDS            TRA2_ECOLX (fragment): Protein predicted: Swiss-Prot protein existence level 4. Required for transposition of transposon Tn903. From Escherichia coli.
   6435..6870    +  rep_origin     pSa ori: origin of replication from bacterial plasmid pSa
>Addgene plasmid #190424 | JAB3605 | addgene full sequence | sequence record 391173 | Addgene NGS Result
GAATTAGACTCTTGGCAGGATATATTGTGGTGTAACGTTAAGCTTTGGTTGTCGACGAGTCAGTAATAAA
CGGCGTCAAAGTGGTTGCAGCCGGCACACACGAGTCGTGTTTATCAACTCAAAGCACAAATACTTTTCCT
CAACCTAAAAATAAGGCAATTAGCCAAAAACAACTTTGCGTGTAAACAACGCTCAATACACGTGTCATTT
TATTATTAGCTATTGCTTCACCGCCTTAGCTTTCTCGTGACCTAGTCGTCCTCGTCTTTTCTTCTTCTTC
TTCTATAAAACAATACCCAAAGAGCTCTTCTTCTTCACAATTCAGATTTCAATTTCTCAAAATCTTAAAA
ACTTTCTCTCAATTCTCTCTACCGTGATCAAGGTAAATTTCTGTGTTCCTTATTCTCTCAAAATCTTCGA
TTTTGTTTTCGTTCGATCCCAATTTCGTATATGTTCTTTGGTTTAGATTCTGTTAATCTTAGATCGTAGA
CGATTTTCTGGGTTTGATCGTTAGATATCATCTTAATTCTCGATTAGGGTTTCATAGATATCATCCGATT
TGTTCAAATAATTTGAGTTTTGTCGAATAATTACTCTTCGATTTGTGATTTCTATCTAGATCTGGTGTTA
GTTTCTAGTTTGTGCGATCGAATTTGTCGATTAATCTGAGTTTTTCTGATTAACAGCACCATGGCAAAGG
ATGTGGAAGCCGTTCCCGGAGAAGGATTTCAGACAAGAGACTATCAAGATCCGCCACCAGCTCCGTTTAT
TGATGGAGCGGAGCTAAAGAAGTGGTCTTTCTACAGAGCAGTTATCGCAGAGTTCGTAGCCACTCTCCTC
TTCTTATACATCACCGTTTTGACAGTCATCGGTTACAAGATTCAGTCCGATACTGATGCCGGTGGCGTAG
ATTGCGGCGGAGTTGGAATCCTCGGTATCGCTTGGGCCTTTGGTGGTATGATCTTCATCCTCGTCTACTG
CACCGCCGGTATCTCTGGTGGTCACATTAACCCAGCGGTGACATTTGGGCTATTCTTGGCACGTAAAGTG
TCGTTACCTAGGGCCCTATTGTACATAATCGCTCAGTGTTTGGGTGCGATTTGTGGAGTTGGTTTTGTCA
AAGCCTTCCAAAGCTCTTACTACACCCGTTACGGAGGTGGAGCCAACTCTCTAGCCGATGGCTACAGCAC
AGGGACCGGTCTAGCCGCAGAGATCATTGGTACTTTCGTTCTTGTCTACACCGTATTCTCTGCCACTGAC
CCCAAACGTAGTGCCAGAGACTCCCACGTTCCGGTGTTGGCGCCACTTCCAATCGGATTTGCCGTGTTCA
TGGTACATTTGGCTACCATTCCCATTACCGGAACCGGAATTAACCCGGCAAGGAGTTTCGGAGCTGCCGT
AATCTACAACAAGAGCAAGCCATGGGATGACCACTGGATATTTTGGGTTGGACCATTCATTGGAGCTGCG
ATAGCTGCATTCTACCACCAATTCGTTCTAAGAGCTTCAGGTTCTAAGTCTCTTGGATCATTCAGAAGTG
CTGCCAACGTCGGATCCATGGTGAGCAAGGGCGAGGAGGATAACATGGCCATCATCAAGGAGTTCATGCG
CTTCAAGGTGCACATGGAGGGCTCCGTGAACGGCCACGAGTTCGAGATCGAGGGCGAGGGCGAGGGCCGC
CCCTACGAGGGCACCCAGACCGCCAAGCTGAAGGTGACCAAGGGTGGCCCCCTGCCCTTCGCCTGGGACA
TCCTGTCCCCTCAGTTCATGTACGGCTCCAAGGCCTACGTGAAGCACCCCGCCGACATCCCCGACTACTT
GAAGCTGTCCTTCCCCGAGGGCTTCAAGTGGGAGCGCGTGATGAACTTCGAGGACGGCGGCGTGGTGACC
GTGACCCAGGACTCCTCCCTGCAGGACGGCGAGTTCATCTACAAGGTGAAGCTGCGCGGCACCAACTTCC
CCTCCGACGGCCCCGTAATGCAGAATAAGACCATGGGCTGGGAGGCCTCCTCCGAGCGGATGTACCCCGA
GGACGGCGCCCTGAAGGGCGAGATCAAGCAGAGGCTGAAGCTGAAGGACGGCGGCCACTACGACGCTGAG
GTCAAGACCACCTACAAGGCCAAGAAGCCCGTGCAGCTGCCCGGCGCCTACAACGTCAACATCAAGTTGG
ACATCACCTCCCACAACGAGGACTACACCATCGTGGAACAGTACGAACGCGCCGAGGGCCGCCACTCCAC
CGGCGGCATGGAGGAGCTGTACAAGTAAAGCGGCCGCCCGGCTGCAGATCGTTCAAACATTTGGCAATAA
AGTTTCTTAAGATTGAATCCTGTTGCCGGTCTTGCGATGATTATCATATAATTTCTGTTGAATTACGTTA
AGCATGTAATAATTAACATGTAATGCATGACGTTATTTATGAGATGGGTTTTTATGATTAGAGTCCCGCA
ATTATACATTTAATACGCGATAGAAAACAAAATATAGCGCGCAAACTAGGATAAATTATCGCGCGCGGTG
TCATCTATGTTACTAGATCGGGGCGCGCCCTCGAGGAAGACGTAATGATAGAAAAGTTGGCTGCGGCCGC
GAAATGATACGAAACGTACCGTATCGTTAAGGTAGATGATACGAAACGTACCGTATCGTTAAGGTCGGGT
CTAAGCTAGCTAGGCCACCCACAATCCCACTATCCTTTCGCAAGACCCTTCCTCTATATAAGGAAGTTCA
TTTCATTTGGAGAGAACACGGGGGACTCTAGACACCATGGTGAGTAAAGGAGAAGAACTTTTCACTGGAG
TTGTCCCAATTCTTGTTGAATTAGATGGTGATGTTAATGGGCACAAATTTTCTGTCAGTGGAGAGGGTGA
AGGTGATGCAACATACGGAAAACTTACCCTTAAATTTATTTGCACTACTGGAAAACTACCTGTTCCATGG
CCAACCCTGGTCACCACCCTGACCTACGTAAGTTTCTGCTTCTACCTTTGATATATATATAATAATTATC
ATTAATTAGTAGTAATATAATATTTCAAATATTTTTTTCAAAATAAAAGAATGTAGTATATAGCAATTGC
TTTTCTGTAGTTTATAAGTGTGTATATTTTAATTTATAACTTTTCTAATATATGACCAAAATTTGTTGAT
GTGCAGGGCGTGCAGTGCTTCTCCCGTTACCCTGATCATATGAAGCGGCACGACTTCTTCAAGAGCGCCA
TGCCTGAGGGATACGTGCAGGAGAGGACCATCTTCTTCAAGGACGACGGGAACTACAAGACACGTGCTGA
AGTCAAGTTTGAGGGTGACACCCTCGTCAACAGGATCGAGCTTAAGGGAATCGATTTCAAGGAGGACGGA
AACATCCTCGGCCACAAGTTGGAATACAACTACAACTCCCACAACGTATACATCATGGCCGACAAGCAAA
AGAACGGCATCAAAGCCAACTTCAAGACCCGCCACAACATCGAGGACGGCGGCGTGCAACTCGCTGATCA
TTATCAACAAAATACTCCAATTGGCGATGGCCCTGTCCTTTTACCAGACAACCATTACCTGTCCACACAA
TCTGCCCTTTCGAAAGATCCCAACGAAAAGAGAGATCACATGGTCCTTCTTGAGTTTGTAACAGCTGCTG
GGATTACACATGGCATGGATGAACTATACAAATAATGTCAAGCCATTCTCTCGCAGATGATGTTCACTTT
GTGTTTTACTTCCTTTATGCATTCACAGCAATAAAAGAAAGAAATCTCCATCGCTTTTGGTTTTCTTCTC
TGTCTTAAGTTAGTCGTTTTCGTGTCTAATCTATTACTTATCATTGTAATAGACTCTTCTTCTATTGAGA
TTTGAATATAAACTAAAACACATTCCATTTTACTGTGTTCTCAACATTCAGAATGCAAACGGACTAACCG
TAGTGACTCGGCTTGAGTCTTCGGGCTAGAGCGGACTAGTTCTAGAGCGGCCGCCACCGCGGTGGAGCTC
CAGCTTTTGTTCCCTTTAGTGAGGGTTAATTGCGCGCTTGGCGTAATCATGGTCATAGCTGTTTCCTGTG
TGAAATTGTTATCCGCTCACAATTCCACACAACATACGAGCCGGAAGCATAAAGTGTAAAGCCTGGGGTG
CCTAATGAGTGAGCTAACTCACATTAATTGCGTTGCGCTCACTGCCCGCTTTCCAGTCGGGAAACCTGTC
GTGCCAGCTGCATTAATGAATCGGCCAACGCGCGGGGAGAGGCGGTTTGCGTATTGGGCGCTCTTCCGCT
TCCTCGCTCACTGACTCGCTGCGCTCGGTCGTTCGGCTGCGGCGAGCGGTATCAGCTCACTCAAAGGCGG
TAATACGGTTATCCACAGAATCAGGGGATAACGCAGGAAAGAACATGAAGGCCTTGACAGGATATATTGG
CGGGTAAACTAAGTCGCTGTATGTGTTTGTTTGAGATCTCATGTGAGCAAAAGGCCAGCAAAAGGCCAGG
AACCGTAAAAAGGCCGCGTTGCTGGCGTTTTTCCATAGGCTCCGCCCCCCTGACGAGCATCACAAAAATC
GACGCTCAAGTCAGAGGTGGCGAAACCCGACAGGACTATAAAGATACCAGGCGTTTCCCCCTGGAAGCTC
CCTCGTGCGCTCTCCTGTTCCGACCCTGCCGCTTACCGGATACCTGTCCGCCTTTCTCCCTTCGGGAAGC
GTGGCGCTTTCTCATAGCTCACGCTGTAGGTATCTCAGTTCGGTGTAGGTCGTTCGCTCCAAGCTGGGCT
GTGTGCACGAACCCCCCGTTCAGCCCGACCGCTGCGCCTTATCCGGTAACTATCGTCTTGAGTCCAACCC
GGTAAGACACGACTTATCGCCACTGGCAGCAGCCACTGGTAACAGGATTAGCAGAGCGAGGTATGTAGGC
GGTGCTACAGAGTTCTTGAAGTGGTGGCCTAACTACGGCTACACTAGAAGAACAGTATTTGGTATCTGTG
CTCTGCTGAAGCCAGTTACCTTCGGAAGAAGAGTTGGTAGCTCTTGATCCGGCAAACAAACCACCGCTGG
TAGCGGTGGTTTTTTTGTTTGCAAGCAGCAGATTACGCGCAGAAAAAAAGGATCTCAAGAAGATCCTTTG
ATCTTTTCTACGGGGTCTGACGCTCAGTGGAACGAAAACTCACGTTAAGGGATTTTGGTCATGAATTCTT
GTTAGACATTATTTGCCGACTACCTTGGTGATCTCGCCTTTCACGTAGTGAACAAATTCTTCCAACTGAT
CTGCGCGCGAGGCCAAGCGATCTTCTTGTCCAAGATAAGCCTGCCTAGCTTCAAGTATGACGGGCTGATA
CTGGGCCGGCAGGCGCTCCATTGCCCAGTCGGCAGCGACATCCTTCGGCGCGATTTTGCCGGTTACTGCG
CTGTACCAAATGCGGGACAACGTAAGCACTACATTTCGCTCATCGCCAGCCCAGTCGGGCGGCGAGTTCC
ATAGCGTTAAGGTTTCATTTAGCGCCTCAAATAGATCCTGTTCAGGAACCGGATCAAAGAGTTCCTCCGC
CGCTGGACCTACCAAGGCAACGCTATGTTCTCTTGCTTTTGTCAGCAAGATAGCCAGATCAATGTCGATC
GTGGCTGGCTCGAAGATACCTGCAAGAATGTCATTGCGCTGCCATTCTCCAAATTGCAGTTCGCGCTTAG
CTGGATAACGCCACGGAATGATGTCGTCGTGCACAACAATGGTGACTTCTACAGCGCGGAGAATCTCGCT
CTCTCCAGGGGAAGCCGAAGTTTCCAAAAGGTCGTTGATCAAAGCTCGCCGCGTTGTTTCATCAAGCCTT
ACGGTCACCGTAACCAGCAAATCAATATCACTGTGTGGCTTCAGGCCGCCATCCACTGCGGAGCCGTACA
AATGTACGGCCAGCAACGTCGGTTCGAGATGGCGCTCGATGACGCCAACTACCTCTGATAGTTGAGTCGA
TACTTCGGCGATCACCGCTTCCCTCATGATGTTTAACTCCTGAATTAAGCCGCGCCGCGAAGCGGTGTCG
GCTTGAATGAATTGTTAGGCGTCATCCTGTGCTCCCGAGAACCAGTACCAGTACATCGCTGTTTCGTTCG
AGACTTGAGGTCTAGTTTTATACGTGAACAGGTCAATGCCGCCGAGAGTAAAGCCACATTTTGCGTACAA
ATTGCAGGCAGGTACATTGTTCGTTTGTGCCATGATGATATATTTTTATCTTGTGCAATGTAACATCAGA
GATTTTGAGACACAACGTGGCTTTGTTGAATAAATCGAACTTTTGCTGAGTTGAAGGATCAGATCACGCA
TCTTCCCGACAACGCAGACCGTTCCGTGGCAAAGCAAAAGTTCAAAATCACCAACTGGTCCACCTACAAC
AAAGCTCTCATCAACCGTGGCTCCCTCACTTTCTGGCTGGATGATGGGGCGATTCAGGAGATCCCCATCC
AACAGCCCGCCGTCGAGCGGGCTTTTTTATCCCCGGAAGCCTGTGGATAGAGGGTAGTTATCCACGTGAA
ACCGCTAATGCCCCGCAAAGCCTTGATTCACGGGGCTTTCCGGCCCGCTCCAAAAACTATCCACGTGAAA
TCGCTAATCAGGGTACGTGAAATCGCTAATCGGAGTACGTGAAATCGCTAATAAGGTCACGTGAAATCGC
TAATCAAAAAGGCACGTGAGAACGCTAATAGCCCTTTCAGATCAACAGCTTGCAAACACCCCTCGCTCCG
GCAAGTAGTTACAGCAAGTAGTATGTTCAATTAGCTTTTCAATTATGAATATATATATCAATTATTGGTC
GCCCTTGGCTTGTGGACAATGCGCTACGCGCACCGGCTCCGCCCGTGGACAACCGCAAGCGGTTGCCCAC
CGTCGAGCGCCTTTGCCCACAACCCGGCGGCCGGCCGCAACAGATCGTTTTATAAATTTTTTTTTTTGAA
AAAGAAAAAGCCCGAAAGGCGGCAACCTCTCGGGCTTCTGGATTTCCGATCCCCG
